>Addgene plasmid #114173 | pStA234 | addgene full sequence | sequence record 229811 | Addgene NGS Result
GCCTCGTGATACGCAAATCTGGAGCCGGTGAGCGCGGTATCATTGCAGCACTGGGGCCAGATGGTAAGCC
CTCCCGTATCGTAGTTATCTACACGACGGGGAGTCAGGCAACTATGGATGAACGAAATAGACAGATCGCT
GAGATAGGTGCCTCACTGATTAAGCATTGGTAACTGTCAGACCAAGTTTACTCATATATACTTTAGATTG
ATTTAAAACTTCATTTTTAATTTAAAAGGATCTAGGTGAAGATCCTTTTTGATAATCTCATGACCAAAAT
CCCTTAACGTGAGTTTTCGTTCCACTGAGCGTCAGACCCCTTAATAAGATGATCTTCTTGAGATCGTTTT
GGTCTGCGCGTAATCTCTTGCTCTGAAAACGAAAAAACCGCCTTGCAGGGCGGTTTTTCGAAGGTTCTCT
GAGCTACCAACTCTTTGAACCGAGGTAACTGGCTTGGAGGAGCGCAGTCACCAAAACTTGTCCTTTCAGT
TTAGCCTTAACCGGCGCATGACTTCAAGACTAACTCCTCTAAATCAATTACCAGTGGCTGCTGCCAGTGG
TGCTTTTGCATGTCTTTCCGGGTTGGACTCAAGACGATAGTTACCGGATAAGGCGCAGCGGTCGGACTGA
ACGGGGGGTTCGTGCATACAGTCCAGCTTGGAGCGAACTGCCTACCCGGAACTGAGTGTCAGGCGTGGAA
TGAGACAAACGCGGCCATAACAGCGGAATGACACCGGTAAACCGAAAGGCAGGAACAGGAGAGCGCACGA
GGGAGCCGCCAGGGGGAAACGCCTGGTATCTTTATAGTCCTGTCGGGTTTCGCCACCACTGATTTGAGCG
TCAGATTTCGTGATGCTTGTCAGGGGGGCGGAGCCTATGGAAAAACGGCTTTGCCGCGGCCCTCTCACTT
CCCTGTTAAGTATCTTCCTGGCATCTTCCAGGAAATCTCCGCCCCGTTCGTAAGCCATTTCCGCTCGCCG
CAGTCGAACGACCGAGCGTAGCGAGTCAGTGAGCGAGGAAGCGGAATATATCCTGTATCACATATTCTGC
TGACGCACCGGTGCAGCCTTTTTTCTCCTGCCACATGAAGCACTTCACTGACACCCTCATCAGTGCCAAC
ATAGTAAGCCAGTATACACTCCGCTAGCGCTGAGGTCTGCCTCGTGAAGAAGGTGTTGCTGACTCATACC
AGGCCTGAATCGCCCCATCATCCAGCCAGAAAGTGAGGGAGCCACGGTTGATGAGAGCTTTGTTGTAGGT
GGACCAGTTGGTGATTTTGAACTTTTGCTTTGCCACGGAACGGTCTGCGTTGTCGGGAAGATGCGTGATC
TGATCCTTCAACTCAGCAAAAGTTCGATTTATTCAACAAAGCCACGTTGTGTCTCAAAATCTCTGATGTT
ACATTGCACAAGATAAAAATATATCATCATGAACAATAAAACTGTCTGCTTACATAAACAGTAATACAAG
GGGTGTTATGAGCCATATTCAACGGGAAACGTCTTGCTCGAGGCCGCGATTAAATTCCAACATGGATGCT
GATTTATATGGGTATAAATGGGCTCGCGATAATGTCGGGCAATCAGGTGCGACAATCTATCGATTGTATG
GGAAGCCCGATGCGCCAGAGTTGTTTCTGAAACATGGCAAAGGTAGCGTTGCCAATGATGTTACAGATGA
GATGGTCAGACTAAACTGGCTGACGGAATTTATGCCTCTTCCGACCATCAAGCATTTTATCCGTACTCCT
GATGATGCATGGTTACTCACCACTGCGATCCCCGGGAAAACAGCATTCCAGGTATTAGAAGAATATCCTG
ATTCAGGTGAAAATATTGTTGATGCGCTGGCAGTGTTCCTGCGCCGGTTGCATTCGATTCCTGTTTGTAA
TTGTCCTTTTAACAGCGATCGCGTATTTCGTCTCGCTCAGGCGCAATCACGAATGAATAACGGTTTGGTT
GATGCGAGTGATTTTGATGACGAGCGTAATGGCTGGCCTGTTGAACAAGTCTGGAAAGAAATGCATAAGC
TTTTGCCATTCTCACCGGATTCAGTCGTCACTCATGGTGATTTCTCACTTGATAACCTTATTTTTGACGA
GGGGAAATTAATAGGTTGTATTGATGTTGGACGAGTCGGAATCGCAGACCGATACCAGGATCTTGCCATC
CTATGGAACTGCCTCGGTGAGTTTTCTCCTTCATTACAGAAACGGCTTTTTCAAAAATATGGTATTGATA
ATCCTGATATGAATAAATTGCAGTTTCATTTGATGCTCGATGAGTTTTTCTAATCTTGGGGGAAATTAGC
CGCAGCCGAACGACCGAGCGCCTTGGACTCCTGTTGATAGATCCAGTAATGACCTCAGAACTCCATCTGG
ATTTGTTCAGAACGCTCGGTTGCCGCCGGGCGTTTTTTATTGGTGAGAATGAAGACAATTACGGAGAGAG
ACCCAGTAGGGCAGTGAGCGCAACGCAATTAATGTGAGTTAGCTCACTCATTAGGCACCCCAGGCTTTAC
ACTTTATGCTTCCGGCTCGTATGTTGTGTGGAATTGTGAGCGGATAACAATTTCACACAGGAAACAGCTA
TGACCATGATTACGCCAAGCTTGCATGCCTGCAGGTCGACTCTAGAGGATCCCCGGGTACCGAGCTCGAA
TTCACTGGCCGTCGTTTTACAACGTCGTGACTGGGAAAACCCTGGCGTTACCCAACTTAATCGCCTTGCA
GCACATCCCCCTTTCGCCAGCTGGCGTAATAGCGAAGAGGCCCGCACCGATCGCCCTTCCCAACAGTTGC
GCAGCCTGAATGGCGAATGGCGCCTGATGCGGTATTTTCTCCTTACGCATCTGTGCGGTATTTCACACCG
CATATGGTGCACTCTCAGTACAATCTGCTCTGATGCCGCATAGTTTCCGGTCTCATACTCGAGAAGTCTT
CCATTTGTCCTACTCAGGAGAGCGTTCACCGACAAACAACAGATAAAACGAAAGGCCCAGTCTTTCGACT
GAGCCTTTCGTTTTATTTGATGCCCGAAAGG
Features (pLannotate 1.2.2; 13 found; start..end, strand, type, name):
     33..172     +  CDS            bla(M) (fragment): β-lactamase lacking the signal sequence; bla(M); allows cytosolic expression of β-lactamase
    338..883     +  rep_origin     p15A ori: Plasmids containing the medium-copy-number p15A origin of replication can be propagated in E. coli cells that contain a second plasmid with the ColE1 origin.
    971..1026    +  rep_origin     RSF ori (fragment): Plasmids containing the RSF 1030 origin of replication can be propagated in E. coli cells that contain additional plasmids with compatible origins.
   1125..1151    -  misc_feature   bom (fragment): basis of mobility region from pBR322
   1478..2293    +  CDS            KanR: aminoglycoside phosphotransferase; aph(3')-Ia; confers resistance to kanamycin in bacteria or G418 (Geneticin®) in eukaryotes
   2336..2430    +  terminator     lambda t0 terminator: transcription terminator from phage lambda
   2480..2501    +  protein_bind   CAP binding site: CAP binding activates transcription in the presence of cAMP. E. coli catabolite activator protein
   2516..2546    +  promoter       lac promoter: promoter for the E. coli lac operon
   2554..2570    +  protein_bind   lac operator: The lac repressor binds to the lac operator to inhibit transcription in E. coli. This inhibition can be relieved by adding lactose or isopropyl-β-D-thiogalactopyranoside (IPTG). lac repressor encoded by lacI
   2607..2663    -  misc_feature   MCS: pUC18/19 multiple cloning site
   2660..2817    +  CDS            lacZα (fragment): LacZα fragment of β-galactosidase; lacZ fragment
   2823..2915    -  misc_feature   bom (fragment): basis of mobility region from pBR322
   2943..3029    -  terminator     rrnB T1 terminator: Escherichia coli rrnB; transcription terminator T1 from the E. coli rrnB gene
