[The description below was written by a language model from this plasmid's Addgene catalogue record and pLannotate feature annotations shown in this document.]
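Description:
pStA234 is an empty destination backbone from the Start-Stop Assembly toolkit, a hierarchical DNA assembly system described as functionally scarless and optimised for metabolic engineering. It is designated a "Level 234" plasmid in that scheme. The record does not spell out what the designation covers, nor does it list the assembly enzyme sites or fusion sites. The vector is about 3 kb, derived from pACYC177, and classed as a synthetic biology vector for use in E. coli. It replicates from the p15A origin, recorded as low copy, which is compatible with ColE1-type plasmids. Selection is with kanamycin through the aph(3')-Ia aminoglycoside phosphotransferase gene. A short β-lactamase fragment is a non-functional remnant of the parental backbone. The brief RSF ori and bom fragment matches are probably also backbone remnants or incidental similarities rather than working elements.

No insert is present. The position where assemblies would be received is occupied by a lac cassette: a CAP binding site, lac promoter and lac operator, followed by a pUC18/19-type multiple cloning site and a lacZα fragment. This cassette is flanked by the lambda t0 terminator upstream and the rrnB T1 terminator downstream. The terminators insulate the cloning region from transcription reading through from the kanamycin resistance gene and the rest of the backbone. This arrangement matches the common design in which a lacZα placeholder is replaced by the assembled parts, allowing blue/white screening for correct clones, although the record does not state this explicitly. The plasmid is used as a receiving vector for multi-part or multi-gene constructs built with the Start-Stop Assembly workflow.
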