Addgene plasmid #114173: pStA234
Purpose: (Empty Backbone) Start-Stop Assembly Level 234 plasmid
Depositing lab: John Heap. Depositing organization: Imperial College London. Publication: Start-Stop Assembly: a functionally scarless DNA assembly system optimized for metabolic engineering. Taylor GM, Mordaka PM, Heap JT. Nucleic Acids Res. 2018 Nov 20. pii: 5193345. doi: 10.1093/nar/gky1182. PubMed 30462270.
Backbone
  Vector backbone: pACYC177
  Backbone size (bp): 3040
  Vector type: Synthetic Biology
Growth in bacteria
  Bacterial resistance: Kanamycin, 50 μg/mL
  Growth temperature: 37°C
  Growth strain: DH5alpha
  Copy number: Low Copy
Gene/Insert
  Gene/Insert name: None
  Cloning method: Unknown
  Sequencing primers: 5′ OligoGT573 CCTCGGTGAGTTTTCTCCTTC; 3′ OligoGT486 GATTACGCGCAGACCAAAAC
Terms and licenses: Academic/Nonprofit Terms; Industry Terms: Not Available to Industry
Depositor comments: Accession Number MG649432, Alternative ID = pGT419 . Please visit https://www.biorxiv.org/content/early/2018/07/04/361626 for bioRxiv preprint.
How to cite: pStA234 was a gift from John Heap (Addgene plasmid # 114173 ; http://n2t.net/addgene:114173 ; RRID:Addgene_114173)
